>Addgene plasmid #122799 | pAC10079_pLX-NpuDnaE(C)-Puro(^C;85-199)-IRES-mCherry | depositor full sequence | sequence record 234304 | pAC10079_pLX-NpuDnaE(C)-Puro(^C;85-199)-IRES-mCherry sequence 9108 bps
CCCGGGGTTATTAATAGTAATCAATTACGGGGTCATTAGTTCATAGCCCATATATGGAGTTCCGCGTTAC
ATAACTTACGGTAAATGGCCCGCCTGGCTGACCGCCCAACGACCCCCGCCCATTGACGTCAATAATGACG
TATGTTCCCATAGTAACGCCAATAGGGACTTTCCATTGACGTCAATGGGTGGAGTATTTACGGTAAACTG
CCCACTTGGCAGTACATCAAGTGTATCATATGCCAAGTACGCCCCCTATTGACGTCAATGACGGTAAATG
GCCCGCCTGGCATTATGCCCAGTACATGACCTTATGGGACTTTCCTACTTGGCAGTACATCTACGTATTA
GTCATCGCTATTACCATGGTGATGCGGTTTTGGCAGTACATCAATGGGCGTGGATAGCGGTTTGACTCAC
GGGGATTTCCAAGTCTCCACCCCATTGACGTCAATGGGAGTTTGTTTTGGCACCAAAATCAACGGGACTT
TCCAAAATGTCGTAACAACTCCGCCCCATTGACGCAAATGGGCGGTAGGCGTGTACGGTGGGAGGTCTAT
ATAAGCAGAGCTCTCTGGCTAACTGTCGGGATCAACAAGTTTGTACAAAAAAGCAGGCTCCGAATTCACC
GGTGCCGCCACCATGATTAAGATCGCTACGCGGAAGTACCTGGGGAAACAGAACGTCTACGACATAGGTG
TGGAGCGCGATCACAACTTTGCTCTGAAAAATGGATTTATCGCCAGCAACTGCGGGGCGGTGTTCGCCGA
GATCGGCCCGCGCATGGCCGAGTTGAGCGGTTCCCGGCTGGCCGCGCAGCAACAGATGGAAGGCCTCCTG
GCGCCGCACCGGCCCAAGGAGCCCGCGTGGTTCCTGGCCACCGTCGGCGTCTCGCCCGACCACCAGGGCA
AGGGTCTGGGCAGCGCCGTCGTGCTCCCCGGAGTGGAGGCGGCCGAGCGCGCCGGGGTGCCCGCCTTCCT
GGAGACCTCCGCGCCCCGCAACCTCCCCTTCTACGAGCGGCTCGGCTTCACCGTCACCGCCGACGTCGAG
GTGCCCGAAGGACCGCGCACCTGGTGCATGACCCGCAAGCCCGGTGCCTGATTAATTAAGAATTCGACCC
AGCTTTCTTGTACAAAGTGGTTGGTAAGCCTATCCCTAACCCTCTCCTCGGTCTCGATTCTACGTAGTAA
TGAGCTAGCAGTCTCGAGGTTAACGAATTCCGCCCCCCCCCTAACGTTACTGGCCGAAGCCGCTTGGAAT
AAGGCCGGTGTGCGCTTGTCTATATGTTATTTTCCACCATATTGCCGTCTTTTGGCAATGTGAGGGCCCG
GAAACCTGGCCCTGTCTTCTTGACGAGCATTCCTAGGGGTCTTTCCCCTCTCGCCAAAGGAATGCAAGGT
CTGTTGAATGTCGTGAAGGAAGCAGTTCCTCTGGAAGCTTCTTGAAGACAAACAACGTCTGTAGCGACCC
TTTGCAGGCAGCGGAACCCCCCACCTGGCGACAGGTGCCCCTGCGGCCAAAAGCCACGTGTATAAGATAC
ACCTGCAAAGGCGGCACAACCCCAGTGCCACGTTGTGAGTTGGATAGTTGTGGAAAGAGTCAAATGGCTC
TCCTCAAGCGTATTCAACAAGGGGCTGAAGGATGCCCAGAAGGTACCCCATTGTATGGGATCTGATCTGG
GGCCTCGGTGCACATGCTTTACATGTGTTTAGTCGAGGTTAAAAAAACGTCTAGGCCCCCCGAACCACGG
GGACGTGGTTTTCCTTTGAAAAACACGATAATACCATGGTGAGCAAGGGCGAGGAGGATAACATGGCCAT
CATCAAGGAGTTCATGCGCTTCAAGGTGCACATGGAGGGCTCCGTGAACGGCCACGAGTTCGAGATCGAG
GGCGAGGGCGAGGGCCGCCCCTACGAGGGCACCCAGACCGCCAAGCTGAAGGTGACCAAGGGTGGCCCCC
TGCCCTTCGCCTGGGACATCCTGTCCCCTCAGTTCATGTACGGCTCCAAGGCCTACGTGAAGCACCCCGC
CGACATCCCCGACTACTTGAAGCTGTCCTTCCCCGAGGGCTTCAAGTGGGAGCGCGTGATGAACTTCGAG
GACGGCGGCGTGGTGACCGTGACCCAGGACTCCTCCCTGCAGGACGGCGAGTTCATCTACAAGGTGAAGC
TGCGCGGCACCAACTTCCCCTCCGACGGCCCCGTAATGCAGAAGAAGACCATGGGCTGGGAGGCCTCCTC
CGAGCGGATGTACCCCGAGGACGGCGCCCTGAAGGGCGAGATCAAGCAGAGGCTGAAGCTGAAGGACGGC
GGCCACTACGACGCTGAGGTCAAGACCACCTACAAGGCCAAGAAGCCCGTGCAGCTGCCCGGCGCCTACA
ACGTCAACATCAAGTTGGACATCACCTCCCACAACGAGGACTACACCATCGTGGAACAGTACGAACGCGC
CGAGGGCCGCCACTCCACCGGCGGCATGGACGAGCTGTACAAGTAACACCGGTGGCGCGTTAAGTCGACA
ATCAACCTCTGGATTACAAAATTTGTGAAAGATTGACTGGTATTCTTAACTATGTTGCTCCTTTTACGCT
ATGTGGATACGCTGCTTTAATGCCTTTGTATCATGCTATTGCTTCCCGTATGGCTTTCATTTTCTCCTCC
TTGTATAAATCCTGGTTGCTGTCTCTTTATGAGGAGTTGTGGCCCGTTGTCAGGCAACGTGGCGTGGTGT
GCACTGTGTTTGCTGACGCAACCCCCACTGGTTGGGGCATTGCCACCACCTGTCAGCTCCTTTCCGGGAC
TTTCGCTTTCCCCCTCCCTATTGCCACGGCGGAACTCATCGCCGCCTGCCTTGCCCGCTGCTGGACAGGG
GCTCGGCTGTTGGGCACTGACAATTCCGTGGTGTTGTCGGGGAAATCATCGTCCTTTCCTTGGCTGCTCG
CCTGTGTTGCCACCTGGATTCTGCGCGGGACGTCCTTCTGCTACGTCCCTTCGGCCCTCAATCCAGCGGA
CCTTCCTTCCCGCGGCCTGCTGCCGGCTCTGCGGCCTCTTCCGCGTCTTCGCCTTCGCCCTCAGACGAGT
CGGATCTCCCTTTGGGCCGCCTCCCCGCGTCGACTTTAAGACCAATGACTTACAAGGCAGCTGTAGATCT
TAGCCACTTTTTAAAAGAAAAGGGGGGACTGGAAGGGCTAATTCACTCCCAACGAAGACAAGATCTGCTT
TTTGCTTGTACTGGGTCTCTCTGGTTAGACCAGATCTGAGCCTGGGAGCTCTCTGGCTAACTAGGGAACC
CACTGCTTAAGCCTCAATAAAGCTTGCCTTGAGTGCTTCAAGTAGTGTGTGCCCGTCTGTTGTGTGACTC
TGGTAACTAGAGATCCCTCAGACCCTTTTAGTCAGTGTGGAAAATCTCTAGCAGTACGTATAGTAGTTCA
TGTCATCTTATTATTCAGTATTTATAACTTGCAAAGAAATGAATATCAGAGAGTGAGAGGAACTTGTTTA
TTGCAGCTTATAATGGTTACAAATAAAGCAATAGCATCACAAATTTCACAAATAAAGCATTTTTTTCACT
GCATTCTAGTTGTGGTTTGTCCAAACTCATCAATGTATCTTATCATGTCTGGCTCTAGCTATCCCGCCCC
TAACTCCGCCCATCCCGCCCCTAACTCCGCCCAGTTCCGCCCATTCTCCGCCCCATGGCTGACTAATTTT
TTTTATTTATGCAGAGGCCGAGGCCGCCTCGGCCTCTGAGCTATTCCAGAAGTAGTGAGGAGGCTTTTTT
GGAGGCCTAGGGACGTACCCAATTCGCCCTATAGTGAGTCGTATTACGCGCGCTCACTGGCCGTCGTTTT
ACAACGTCGTGACTGGGAAAACCCTGGCGTTACCCAACTTAATCGCCTTGCAGCACATCCCCCTTTCGCC
AGCTGGCGTAATAGCGAAGAGGCCCGCACCGATCGCCCTTCCCAACAGTTGCGCAGCCTGAATGGCGAAT
GGG
[124 nt withheld, positions 3994-4117]
C
[91 nt withheld, positions 4119-4209]
A
[49 nt withheld, positions 4211-4259]
CCTTTGACGTTGGAGTCCACGTTCTTT
[37 nt withheld, positions 4287-4323]
ACCCTATCTCGGTCTATTCTTTTGATTTATAAGGGATTTTGCCGATTTCGGCCTATTGGTTAAAAAATGA
GCTGATTTAACAAAAATTTAACGCGAATTTTAACAAAATATTAACGCTTACAATTTAGGTGGCACTTTTC
GGGGAAATGTGCGCGGAACCCCTATTTGTTTATTTTTCTAAATACATTCAAATATGTATCCGCTCATGAG
ACAATAACCCTGATAAATGCTTCAATAATATTGAAAAAGGAAGAGTATGAGTATTCAACATTTCCGTGTC
GCCCTTATTCCCTTTTTTGCGGCATTTTGCCTTCCTGTTTTTGCTCACCCAGAAACGCTGGTGAAAGTAA
AAGATGCTGAAGATCAGTTGGGTGCACGAGTGGGTTACATCGAACTGGATCTCAACAGCGGTAAGATCCT
TGAGAGTTTTCGCCCCGAAGAACGTTTTCCAATGATGAGCACTTTTAAAGTTCTGCTATGTGGCGCGGTA
TTATCCCGTATTGACGCCGGGCAAGAGCAACTCGGTCGCCGCATACACTATTCTCAGAATGACTTGGTTG
AGTACTCACCAGTCACAGAAAAGCATCTTACGGATGGCATGACAGTAAGAGAATTATGCAGTGCTGCCAT
AACCATGAGTGATAACACTGCGGCCAACTTACTTCTGACAACGATCGGAGGACCGAAGGAGCTAACCGCT
TTTTTGCACAACATGGGGGATCATGTAACTCGCCTTGATCGTTGGGAACCGGAGCTGAATGAAGCCATAC
CAAACGACGAGCGTGACACCACGATGCCTGTAGCAATGGCAACAACGTTGCGCAAACTATTAACTGGCGA
ACTACTTACTCTAGCTTCCCGGCAACAATTAATAGACTGGATGGAGGCGGATAAAGTTGCAGGACCACTT
CTGCGCTCGGCCCTTCCGGCTGGCTGGTTTATTGCTGATAAATCTGGAGCCGGTGAGCGTGGGTCTCGCG
GTATCATTGCAGCACTGGGGCCAGATGGTAAGCCCTCCCGTATCGTAGTTATCTACACGACGGGGAGTCA
GGCAACTATGGATGAACGAAATAGACAGATCGCTGAGATAGGTGCCTCACTGATTAAGCATTGGTAACTG
TCAGACCAAGTTTACTCATATATACTTTAGATTGATTTAAAACTTCATTTTTAATTTAAAAGGATCTAGG
TGAAGATCCTTTTTGATAATCTCATGACCAAAATCCCTTAACGTGAGTTTTCGTTCCACTGAGCGTCAGA
CCCCGTAGAAAAGATCAAAGGATCTTCTTGAGATCCTTTTTTTCTGCGCGTAATCTGCTGCTTGCAAACA
AAAAAACCACCGCTACCAGCGGTGGTTTGTTTGCCGGATCAAGAGCTACCAACTCTTTTTCCGAAGGTAA
CTGGCTTCAGCAGAGCGCAGATACCAAATACTGTTCTTCTAGTGTAGCCGTAGTTAGGCCACCACTTCAA
GAACTCTGTAGCACCGCCTACATACCTCGCTCTGCTAATCCTGTTACCAGTGGCTGCTGCCAGTGGCGAT
AAGTCGTGTCTTACCGGGTTGGACTCAAGACGATAGTTACCGGATAAGGCGCAGCGGTCGGGCTGAACGG
GGGGTTCGTGCACACAGCCCAGCTTGGAGCGAACGACCTACACCGAACTGAGATACCTACAGCGTGAGCT
ATGAGAAAGCGCCACGCTTCCCGAAGGGAGAAAGGCGGACAGGTATCCGGTAAGCGGCAGGGTCGGAACA
GGAGAGCGCACGAGGGAGCTTCCAGGGGGAAACGCCTGGTATCTTTATAGTCCTGTCGGGTTTCGCCACC
TCTGACTTGAGCGTCGATTTTTGTGATGCTCGTCAGGGGGGCGGAGCCTATGGAAAAACGCCAGCAACGC
GGCCTTTTTACGGTTCCTGGCCTTTTGCTGGCCTTTTGCTCACATGTTCTTTCCTGCGTTATCCCCTGAT
TCTGTGGATAACCGTATTACCGCCTTTGAGTGAGCTGATACCGCTCGCCGCAGCCGAACGACCGAGCGCA
GCGAGTCAGTGAGCGAGGAAGCGGAAGAGCGCCCAATACGCAAACCGCCTCTCCCCGCGCGTTGGCCGAT
TCATTAATGCAGCTGGCACGACAGGTTTCCCGACTGGAAAGCGGGCAGTGAGCGCAACGCAATTAATGTG
AGTTAGCTCACTCATTAGGCACCCCAGGCTTTACACTTTATGCTTCCGGCTCGTATGTTGTGTGGAATTG
TGAGCGGATAACAATTTCACACAGGAAACAGCTATGACCATGATTACGCCAAGCGCGCAATTAACCCTCA
CTAAAGGGAACAAAAGCTGGAGCTGCAAGCTTAATGTAGTCTTATGCAATACTCTTGTAGTCTTGCAACA
TGGTAACGATGAGTTAGCAACATGCCTTACAAGGAGAGAAAAAGCACCGTGCATGCCGATTGGTGGAAGT
AAGGTGGTACGATCGTGCCTTATTAGGAAGGCAACAGACGGGTCTGACATGGATTGGACGAACCACTGAA
TTGCCGCATTGCAGAGATATTGTATTTAAGTGCCTAGCTCGATACATAAACGGGTCTCTCTGGTTAGACC
AGATCTGAGCCTGGGAGCTCTCTGGCTAACTAGGGAACCCACTGCTTAAGCCTCAATAAAGCTTGCCTTG
AGTGCTTCAAGTAGTGTGTGCCCGTCTGTTGTGTGACTCTGGTAACTAGAGATCCCTCAGACCCTTTTAG
TCAGTGTGGAAAATCTCTAGCAGTGGCGCCCGAACAGGGACTTGAAAGCGAAAGGGAAACCAGAGGAGCT
CTCTCGACGCAGGACTCGGCTTGCTGAAGCGCGCACGGCAAGAGGCGAGGGGCGGCGACTGGTGAGTACG
CCAAAAATTTTGACTAGCGGAGGCTAGAAGGAGAGAGATGGGTGCGAGAGCGTCAGTATTAAGCGGGGGA
GAATTAGATCGCGATGGGAAAAAATTCGGTTAAGGCCAGGGGGAAAGAAAAAATATAAATTAAAACATAT
AGTATGGGCAAGCAGGGAGCTAGAACGATTCGCAGTTAATCCTGGCCTGTTAGAAACATCAGAAGGCTGT
AGACAAATACTGGGACAGCTACAACCATCCCTTCAGACAGGATCAGAAGAACTTAGATCATTATATAATA
CAGTAGCAACCCTCTATTGTGTGCATCAAAGGATAGAGATAAAAGACACCAAGGAAGCTTTAGACAAGAT
AGAGGAAGAGCAAAACAAAAGTAAGACCACCGCACAGCAAGCGGCCGCTGATCTTCAGACCTGGAGGAGG
AGATATGAGGGACAATTGGAGAAGTGAATTATATAAATATAAAGTAGTAAAAATTGAACCATTAGGAGTA
GCACCCACCAAGGCAAAGAGAAGAGTGGTGCAGAGAGAAAAAAGAGCAGTGGGAATAGGAGCTTTGTTCC
TTGGGTTCTTGGGAGCAGCAGGAAGCACTATGGGCGCAGCGTCAATGACGCTGACGGTACAGGCCAGACA
ATTATTGTCTGGTATAGTGCAGCAGCAGAACAATTTGCTGAGGGCTATTGAGGCGCAACAGCATCTGTTG
CAACTCACAGTCTGGGGCATCAAGCAGCTCCAGGCAAGAATCCTGGCTGTGGAAAGATACCTAAAGGATC
AACAGCTCCTGGGGATTTGGGGTTGCTCTGGAAAACTCATTTGCACCACTGCTGTGCCTTGGAATGCTAG
TTGGAGTAATAAATCTCTGGAACAGATTTGGAATCACACGACCTGGATGGAGTGGGACAGAGAAATTAAC
AATTACACAAGCTTAATACACTCCTTAATTGAAGAATCGCAAAACCAGCAAGAAAAGAATGAACAAGAAT
TATTGGAATTAGATAAATGGGCAAGTTTGTGGAATTGGTTTAACATAACAAATTGGCTGTGGTATATAAA
ATTATTCATAATGATAGTAGGAGGCTTGGTAGGTTTAAGAATAGTTTTTGCTGTACTTTCTATAGTGAAT
AGAGTTAGGCAGGGATATTCACCATTATCGTTTCAGACCCACCTCCCAACCCCGAGGGGACCCTTGCGCC
TTTTCCAAGGCAGCCCTGGGTTTGCGCAGGGACGCGGCTGCTCTGGGCGTGGTTCCGGGAAACGCAGCGG
CGCCGACCCTGGGTCTCGCACATTCTTCACGTCCGTTCGCAGCGTCACCCGGATCTTCGCCGCTACCCTT
GTGGGCCCCCCGGCGACGCTTCCTGCTCCGCCCCTAAGTCGGGAAGGTTCCTTGCGGTTCGCGGCGTGCC
GGACGTGACAAACGGAAGCCGCACGTCTCACTAGTACCCTCGCAGACGGACAGCGCCAGGGAGCAATGGC
AGCGCGCCGACCGCGATGGGCTGTGGCCAATAGCGGCTGCTCAGCAGGGCGCGCCGAGAGCAGCGGCCGG
GAAGGGGCGGTGCGGGAGGCGGGGTGTGGGGCGGTAGTGTGGGCCCTGTTCCTGCCCGCGCGGTGTTCCG
CATTCTGCAAGCCTCCGGAGCGCACGTCGGCAGTCGGCTCCCTCGTTGACCGAATCACCGACCTCTCTCC
CCAGGGGGTACCCAGCTGTCTAGAGAATTCTAGATCTTGAGACAAATGGCAGTATTCATCCACAATTTTA
AAAGAAAAGGGGGGATTGGGGGGTACAGTGCAGGGGAAAGAATAGTAGACATAATAGCAACAGACATACA
AACTAAAGAATTACAAAAACAAATTACAAAAATTCAAAATTTTCGGGTTTATTACAGGGACAGCAGAGAT
CCACTTTGGCGCCGGCTCGAGGGGG
Features (pLannotate 1.2.2; 32 found; start..end, strand, type, name):
     65..368     +  enhancer       CMV enhancer: human cytomegalovirus immediate early enhancer
    369..572     +  promoter       CMV promoter: human cytomegalovirus (CMV) immediate early promoter
    595..619     +  protein_bind   attB1: mutant version of attB; recombination site for the Gateway® BP reaction BP Clonase™
    754..1101    +  CDS            PuroR (fragment): puromycin N-acetyltransferase; pac from Streptomyces alboniger; confers resistance to puromycin
   1117..1141    -  protein_bind   attB2: mutant version of attB; recombination site for the Gateway® BP reaction BP Clonase™
   1143..1184    +  CDS            V5 tag: epitope tag from simian virus 5
   1223..1783    +  misc_feature   IRES: internal ribosome entry site (IRES) of the encephalomyocarditis virus (EMCV)
   1786..2493    +  CDS            mCherry: mCherry is a basic (constitutively fluorescent) red fluorescent protein published in 2004, derived from Discosoma sp.. It is reported to be a very rapidly-maturing monomer with low acid sensitivity.
   2520..3108    +  misc_feature   WPRE: woodchuck hepatitis virus posttranscriptional regulatory element
   3159..3178    +  misc_feature   cPPT/CTS (fragment): central polypurine tract and central termination sequence of HIV-1
   3180..3413    +  LTR            3' LTR (ΔU3): self-inactivating 3' long terminal repeat (LTR) from HIV-1
   3491..3612    +  polyA_signal   SV40 poly(A) signal: SV40 polyadenylation signal
   3652..3787    +  rep_origin     SV40 ori: SV40 origin of replication
   3808..3826    -  promoter       T7 promoter: promoter for bacteriophage T7 RNA polymerase
   3834..3989    +  CDS            lacZα (fragment): LacZα fragment of β-galactosidase; lacZ fragment
   3994..4422    +  rep_origin     f1 ori (sequence partly withheld): f1 bacteriophage origin of replication; arrow indicates direction of (+) strand synthesis
   4475..4579    +  promoter       AmpR promoter: bla
   4580..5440    +  CDS            AmpR: β-lactamase; bla; confers resistance to ampicillin, carbenicillin, and related antibiotics
   5611..6199    +  rep_origin     ori: high-copy-number ColE1/pMB1/pBR322/pUC origin of replication
   6382..6474    +  CDS            lacI (fragment): lac repressor; lacI; The lac repressor binds to the lac operator to inhibit transcription in E. coli. This inhibition can be relieved by adding lactose or isopropyl-β-D-thiogalactopyranoside (IPTG).
   6487..6508    +  protein_bind   CAP binding site: CAP binding activates transcription in the presence of cAMP. E. coli catabolite activator protein
   6523..6553    +  promoter       lac promoter: promoter for the E. coli lac operon
   6561..6577    +  protein_bind   lac operator: The lac repressor binds to the lac operator to inhibit transcription in E. coli. This inhibition can be relieved by adding lactose or isopropyl-β-D-thiogalactopyranoside (IPTG). lac repressor encoded by lacI
   6622..6640    +  promoter       T3 promoter: promoter for bacteriophage T3 RNA polymerase
   6668..6894    +  promoter       RSV promoter: Rous sarcoma virus enhancer/promoter
   6895..7075    +  LTR            5' LTR (truncated): truncated 5' long terminal repeat (LTR) from HIV-1
   7122..7247    +  misc_feature   HIV-1 Ψ: packaging signal of human immunodeficiency virus type 1
   7231..7594    +  CDS            HIV-1 gag (fragment): gag protein from human immunodeficiency virus 1; gag
   7740..7973    +  misc_feature   RRE: The Rev response element (RRE) of HIV-1 allows for Rev-dependent mRNA export from the nucleus to the cytoplasm.
   8350..8376    +  CDS            Rev (fragment): human immunodeficiency virus 1 (HIV-1) Rev protein; rev; enhances nuclear export of unspliced and incompletely spliced viral mRNAs
   8377..8877    +  promoter       hPGK promoter: human phosphoglycerate kinase 1 promoter
   8939..9056    +  misc_feature   cPPT/CTS: central polypurine tract and central termination sequence of HIV-1
