[The description below was written by a language model from this plasmid's Addgene catalogue record and pLannotate feature annotations shown in this document.]
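Description:
pAC10079_pLX-NpuDnaE(C)-Puro(^C;85-199)-IRES-mCherry is a 9.1 kb lentiviral mammalian expression plasmid made by Gateway recombination into the pLX-DEST-IRES-mCherry destination backbone. It is propagated in E. coli through a high-copy ColE1/pUC-type origin with ampicillin selection (AmpR). An f1 origin and remnants of the lac/lacZα cloning region are also present. The viral framework is third-generation in style. An RSV promoter drives a truncated HIV-1 5' LTR, followed by the Ψ packaging signal with a gag fragment, the RRE for Rev-dependent export, and a cPPT/CTS. A self-inactivating ΔU3 3' LTR closes the transfer cassette, with an SV40 poly(A) signal and SV40 origin downstream. An hPGK promoter is annotated upstream of the cPPT and CMV region, but the record does not say what it is meant to drive.

The payload sits between attB1 and attB2 sites downstream of the CMV enhancer/promoter. It is a synthetic fusion of the C-terminal half of the Npu DnaE split intein to the C-terminal fragment of puromycin N-acetyltransferase (residues 85–199). The feature table detects only the PuroR fragment; the unannotated stretch before it presumably holds the intein part. A V5 tag is annotated just after attB2, but whether it is translated in frame is not stated. An EMCV IRES then allows mCherry to be translated from the same transcript, and a WPRE enhances expression.

The construct belongs to a split selectable marker system. This half alone should not confer puromycin resistance. When it is co-delivered with a partner vector carrying the complementary N-terminal intein–Puro fragment, protein trans-splicing should reconstitute the full enzyme. A single drug can therefore select for cells that received both vectors, and mCherry marks cells transduced with this one.
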