Addgene plasmid #122799: pAC10079_pLX-NpuDnaE(C)-Puro(^C;85-199)-IRES-mCherry
Purpose: Plasmid 79:Lentiviral vector encoding NpuDnaE(C)-Puro(^C;85-199)and mCherry
Depositing lab: Albert Cheng. Publication: Split Selectable Markers. Jillette N, Du M, Cheng AW. bioRxiv 452979 10.1101/452979.
Backbone
  Vector backbone: pAC10096_pLX-DEST-IRES-mCherry (Addgene# 122816)
  Vector type: Mammalian Expression, Lentiviral
  Selectable markers: NpuDnaE(C)-Puro(^C;85-199)
Growth in bacteria
  Bacterial resistance: Ampicillin, 100 μg/mL
  Growth temperature: 30°C
  Growth strain: NEB Stable
  Copy number: Unknown
Gene/Insert
  Gene/Insert name: NpuDnaE(C)-Puro(^C;85-199)
  Species: Synthetic
  Cloning method: Gateway Cloning
  Sequencing primers: 5′ CMV-Forward; 3′ IRES-R
Terms and licenses: Academic/Nonprofit Terms; Industry Terms: Not Available to Industry
Depositor comments: Please visit https://www.biorxiv.org/content/10.1101/452979v2 for BioRxiv preprint.
How to cite: pAC10079_pLX-NpuDnaE(C)-Puro(^C;85-199)-IRES-mCherry was a gift from Albert Cheng (Addgene plasmid # 122799)
